Addgene plasmid #117886: AtALMT1-uPIC 5'
Purpose: protein expression
Depositing lab: Geoffrey Chang. Depositing organization: University of California, San Diego (UCSD).
Backbone
  Vector backbone: pPICZc
  Backbone size w/o insert (bp): 3329
  Vector type: Yeast Expression
Growth in bacteria
  Bacterial resistance: Bleocin (Zeocin), 50 μg/mL
  Growth temperature: 37°C
  Growth strain: DH5alpha
  Copy number: High Copy
Gene/Insert
  Gene/Insert name: AtALMT1-uPIC 5' (alt name: ALMT1)
  Species: A. thaliana (mustard weed)
  Entrez Gene: ALMT1 (a.k.a. AT1G08430, ARABIDOPSIS THALIANA ALUMINUM-ACTIVATED MALATE TRANSPORTER 1, ATALMT1, T27G7.11, T27G7_11, aluminum-activated malate transporter 1)
  Promoter: AOX
  Cloning method: Unknown
  Sequencing primers: 5′ GACTGGTTCCAATTGACAAGC; 3′ GCAAATGGCATTCTGACATCC
Terms and licenses: Academic/Nonprofit Terms; Industry Terms: Not Available to Industry
How to cite: AtALMT1-uPIC 5' was a gift from Geoffrey Chang (Addgene plasmid # 117886 ; http://n2t.net/addgene:117886 ; RRID:Addgene_117886)
