[The description below was written by a language model from this plasmid's Addgene catalogue record and pLannotate feature annotations shown in this document.]
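Description:
AtALMT1-uPIC 5' is a yeast expression plasmid built on the pPICZc backbone for methanol-inducible protein production in Pichia pastoris (Komagataella phaffii). It is propagated in E. coli through a high-copy ColE1/pUC-type origin and selected with Zeocin. The single resistance gene, Sh ble (BleoR), sits behind tandem TEF1 and EM7 promoters and ahead of a CYC1 terminator, so the same marker is expressed from the eukaryotic promoter in yeast and from the synthetic bacterial promoter in E. coli. No yeast replication origin is annotated, consistent with pPICZ-type vectors, which are generally maintained in Pichia by integration into the genome rather than as episomes.

The payload is derived from Arabidopsis thaliana ALMT1, the aluminum-activated malate transporter important for aluminum tolerance, placed under the AOX1 promoter and followed by the AOX1 terminator. In the sequenced record (3,866 nt) the ALMT1 match is annotated only as a fragment of roughly 590 bp. Together with the "5'" in the name, this suggests the plasmid carries the 5' portion of the coding sequence rather than the full-length gene, although the record does not explain what "uPIC" means or how the fragment is intended to be used. Just downstream lies a short 18-bp match to a composite tag annotation, most plausibly the 6xHis segment that would allow affinity purification. A small AOX1 coding remnant precedes the terminator. The stated purpose is simply protein expression; the cloning method is not recorded.
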