Features (pLannotate 1.2.2; 10 found; start..end, strand, type, name):
      2..940     +  promoter       AOX1 promoter: Pichia pastoris AOX1; inducible promoter, regulated by methanol
    962..1549    +  CDS            ALMT1 (fragment): ALMT1_ARATH - Experimental evidence at protein level: Swiss-Prot protein existence level 1. Malate transporter critical for aluminum tolerance. The STOP1 transcription factor is required for ALMT1 expression. From Arabidopsis thaliana (Mouse-ear cress).
   1592..1609    +  CDS            capTEV™ (fragment): composite tag for in vivo biotinylation, TEV protease cleavage, and 6xHis tagging
   1620..1685    +  CDS            AOX1 (fragment): ALOX1_KOMPC - Experimental evidence at protein level: Swiss-Prot protein existence level 1. Major isoform of alcohol oxidase, which catalyzes the oxidation of methanol to formaldehyde and hydrogen peroxide, the first step in the methanol utilization pathway of methylotrophic yeasts. From Komagataella phaffii (strain ATCC 76273 / CBS 7435 / CECT 11047 / NRRL Y-11430 / Wegner 21-1) (Yeast) (Pichia pastoris).
   1689..1935    +  terminator     AOX1 terminator: Pichia pastoris AOX1; transcription terminator for AOX1
   1956..2363    +  promoter       TEF1 promoter: S. cerevisiae TEF1; promoter for EF-1α
   2370..2417    +  promoter       EM7 promoter: synthetic bacterial promoter&nbsp
   2436..2810    +  CDS            BleoR: antibiotic-binding protein; Sh ble from Streptoalloteichus hindustanus; confers resistance to bleomycin, phleomycin, and Zeocin™
   2876..3123    +  terminator     CYC1 terminator: S. cerevisiae CYC1; transcription terminator for CYC1
   3198..3786    -  rep_origin     ori: high-copy-number ColE1/pMB1/pBR322/pUC origin of replication
>Addgene plasmid #117886 | AtALMT1-uPIC 5' | addgene full sequence | sequence record 230350 | Addgene NGS Result
AGATCTAACATCCAAAGACGAAAGGTTGAATGAAACCTTTTTGCCATCCGACATCCACAGGTCCATTCTC
ACACATAAGTGCCAAACGCAACAGGAGGGGATACACTAGCAGCAGACCGTTGCAAACGCAGGACCTCCAC
TCCTCTTCTCCTCAACACCCACTTTTGCCATCGAAAAACCAGCCCAGTTATTGGGCTTGATTGGAGCTCG
CTCATTCCAATTCCTTCTATTAGGCTACTAACACCATGACTTTATTAGCCTGTCTATCCTGGCCCCCCTG
GCGAGGTTCATGTTTGTTTATTTCCGAATGCAACAAGCTCCGCATTACACCCGAACATCACTCCAGATGA
GGGCTTTCTGAGTGTGGGGTCAAATAGTTTCATGTTCCCCAAATGGCCCAAAACTGACAGTTTAAACGCT
GTCTTGGAACCTAATATGACAAAAGCGTGATCTCATCCAAGATGAACTAAGTTTGGTTCGTTGAAATGCT
AACGGCCAGTTGGTCAAAAAGAAACTTCCAAAAGTCGGCATACCGTTTGTCTTGTTTGGTATTGATTGAC
GAATGCTCAAAAATAATCTCATTAATGCTTAGCGCAGTCTCTCTATCGCTTCTGAACCCCGGTGCACCTG
TGCCGAAACGCAAATGGGGAAACACCCGCTTTTTGGATGATTATGCATTGTCTCCACATTGTATGCTTCC
AAGATTCTGGTGGGAATACTGCTGATAGCCTAACGTTCATGATCAAAATTTAACTGTTCTAACCCCTACT
TGACAGCAATATATAAACAGAAGGAAGCTGCCCTGTCTTAAACCTTTTTTTTTATCATCATTATTAGCTT
ACTTTCATAATTGCGACTGGTTCCAATTGACAAGCTTTTGATTTTAACGACTTTTAACGACAACTTGAGA
AGATCAAAAAACAACTAATTATTCGAAACGAGGAATTCGCTGAGGCTTAATATGGAGAAAGTGAGAGAGA
TAGTGAGAGAAGGGATTAGAGTAGGGAATGAAGACCCGAGAAGAATTATTCATGCTTTCAAAGTGGGACT
TGCTCTTGTTTTGGTCTCTTCCTTCTATTATTACCAACCTTTCGGTCCTTTCACCGATTACTTCGGTATC
AATGCAATGTGGGCTGTCATGACCGTCGTTGTTGTCTTTGAATTCTCCGTAGGGGCTACACTTGGGAAAG
GACTAAATAGAGGAGTGGCAACATTAGTAGCAGGAGGACTAGGAATTGGAGCTCATCAACTAGCAAGATT
GTCGGGTGCAACAGTGGAACCTATTCTTTTGGTCATGTTGGTCTTTGTGCAAGCTGCGTTGTCGACGTTC
GTAAGGTTTTTCCCATGGGTAAAGACAAAGTTCGATTATGGGATATTGATATTCATATTGACGTTCGCGC
TGATATCGTTGTCGGGGTTTAGAGACGAAGAGATAATGGATTTGGCAGAAAGCAGACTATCGACAGTGGT
GATTGGAGGAGTCAGTTGCATCCTTATCTCTATCTTTGTCTGTCCTGTTTGGGCTGGACAAGATCTACAT
TCTGCATTAAACCTCAGCAGCGGCGAGAACCTGTACTTCCAATCTGTCGACCATCATCATCATCATCATT
GAGTTTGTAGCCTTAGACATGACTGTTCCTCAGTTCAAGTTGGGCACTTACGAGAAGACCGGTCTTGCTA
GATTCTAATCAAGAGGATGTCAGAATGCCATTTGCCTGAGAGATGCAGGCTTCATTTTTGATACTTTTTT
ATTTGTAACCTATATAGTATAGGATTTTTTTTGTCATTTTGTTTCTTCTCGTACGAGCTTGCTCCTGATC
AGCCTATCTCGCAGCTGATGAATATCTTGTGGTAGGGGTTTGGGAAAATCATTCGAGTTTGATGTTTTTC
TTGGTATTTCCCACTCCTCTTCAGAGTACAGAAGATTAAGTGAGACCTTCGTTTGTGCGGATCCCCCACA
CACCATAGCTTCAAAATGTTTCTACTCCTTTTTTACTCTTCCAGATTTTCTCGGACTCCGCGCATCGCCG
TACCACTTCAAAACACCCAAGCACAGCATACTAAATTTCCCCTCTTTCTTCCTCTAGGGTGTCGTTAATT
ACCCGTACTAAAGGTTTGGAAAAGAAAAAAGAGACCGCCTCGTTTCTTTTTCTTCGTCGAAAAAGGCAAT
AAAAATTTTTATCACGTTTCTTTTTCTTGAAAATTTTTTTTTTTGATTTTTTTCTCTTTCGATGACCTCC
CATTGATATTTAAGTTAATAAACGGTCTTCAATTTCTCAAGTTTCAGTTTCATTTTTCTTGTTCTATTAC
AACTTTTTTTACTTCTTGCTCATTAGAAAGAAAGCATAGCAATCTAATCTAAGGGCGGTGTTGACAATTA
ATCATCGGCATAGTATATCGGCATAGTATAATACGACAAGGTGAGGAACTAAACCATGGCCAAGTTGACC
AGTGCCGTTCCGGTGCTCACCGCGCGCGACGTCGCCGGAGCGGTCGAGTTCTGGACCGACCGGCTCGGGT
TCTCCCGGGACTTCGTGGAGGACGACTTCGCCGGTGTGGTCCGGGACGACGTGACCCTGTTCATCAGCGC
GGTCCAGGACCAGGTGGTGCCGGACAACACCCTGGCCTGGGTGTGGGTGCGCGGCCTGGACGAGCTGTAC
GCCGAGTGGTCGGAGGTCGTGTCCACGAACTTCCGGGACGCCTCCGGGCCGGCCATGACCGAGATCGGCG
AGCAGCCGTGGGGGCGGGAGTTCGCCCTGCGCGACCCGGCCGGCAACTGCGTGCACTTCGTGGCCGAGGA
GCAGGACTGACACGTCCGACGCGGCCCGACGGGTCCGAGGCCTCGGAGATCCGTCCCCCTTTTCCTTTGT
CGATATCATGTAATTAGTTATGTCACGCTTACATTCACGCCCTCCCCCCACATCCGCTCTAACCGAAAAG
GAAGGAGTTAGACAACCTGAAGTCTAGGTCCCTATTTATTTTTTTATAGTTATGTTAGTATTAAGAACGT
TATTTATATTTCAAATTTTTCTTTTTTTTCTGTACAGACGCGTGTACGCATGTAACATTATACTGAAAAC
CTTGCTTGAGAAGGTTTTGGGACGCTCGAAGGCTTTAATTTGCAAGCTGGAGACCAACATGTGAGCAAAA
GGCCAGCAAAAGGCCAGGAACCGTAAAAAGGCCGCGTTGCTGGCGTTTTTCCATAGGCTCCGCCCCCCTG
ACGAGCATCACAAAAATCGACGCTCAAGTCAGAGGTGGCGAAACCCGACAGGACTATAAAGATACCAGGC
GTTTCCCCCTGGAAGCTCCCTCGTGCGCTCTCCTGTTCCGACCCTGCCGCTTACCGGATACCTGTCCGCC
TTTCTCCCTTCGGGAAGCGTGGCGCTTTCTCATAGCTCACGCTGTAGGTATCTCAGTTCGGTGTAGGTCG
TTCGCTCCAAGCTGGGCTGTGTGCACGAACCCCCCGTTCAGCCCGACCGCTGCGCCTTATCCGGTAACTA
TCGTCTTGAGTCCAACCCGGTAAGACACGACTTATCGCCACTGGCAGCAGCCACTGGTAACAGGATTAGC
AGAGCGAGGTATGTAGGCGGTGCTACAGAGTTCTTGAAGTGGTGGCCTAACTACGGCTACACTAGAAGAA
CAGTATTTGGTATCTGCGCTCTGCTGAAGCCAGTTACCTTCGGAAAAAGAGTTGGTAGCTCTTGATCCGG
CAAACAAACCACCGCTGGTAGCGGTGGTTTTTTTGTTTGCAAGCAGCAGATTACGCGCAGAAAAAAAGGA
TCTCAAGAAGATCCTTTGATCTTTTCTACGGGGTCTGACGCTCAGTGGAACGAAAACTCACGTTAAGGGA
TTTTGGTCATGAGATC
